>Addgene plasmid #15383 | LB556 (Bcl-2 from ATG to -170) | addgene partial sequence | sequence record 21836 | T7 5'-TAATACGACTCACTATAGGG-3'
GATAAGATACATTGATGAGTTTGGACAAACCACAACTAGAATGCAGTGAAAAAAATGCTTTATTTGTGAA
ATTTGTGATGCTATTGCTTTATTTGTAACCATTATAAGCTGCAATAAACAAGTTAACAACAACAATTGCA
TTCATTTTATGTTTCAGGTTCAGGGGGAGGTGTGGGAGGTTTTTTAAAGCAAGTAAAACCTCTACAAATG
TGGTATGGCTGATTATGATCTCTAGTCAAGGCACTATACATCAAATATTCCTTATTAACCCCTTTACAAA
TTAAAAAGCTAAAGGTACACAATTTTTGAGCATAGTTATTAATAGCAGACACTCTATGCCTGTGTGGAGT
AAGAAAAAACAGTATGTTATGATTATAACTGTTATGCCTACTTATAAAGGTTACAGAATATTTTTCCATA
ATTTTCTTGTATAGCAGTGCAGCTTTTTCCTTTGTGGTGTAAATAGCAAAGCAAGCAAGAGTTCTATTAC
TAAACACAGCATGACTCAAAAAACTTAGCAATTCTGAAGGAAAGTCCTTGGGGTCTTCTACCTTTCTCTT
CTTTTTTGGAGGAGTAGAATGTTGAGAGTCAGCAGTAGCCTCATCATCACTAGATGGCATTTCTTCTGAG
CAAAACAGGTTTTCCTCATTAAAGGCATTCCACCACTGCTCCCATTCATCAGTTCCATAGGTTGGAATCT
AAAATACACAAACAATTAGAAT
