>Addgene plasmid #15383 | LB556 (Bcl-2 from ATG to -170) | addgene partial sequence | sequence record 21837 | T3 5'-GCAATTAACCCTCACTAAAGG-3'
GCGGCCGCTCTAGACTAGCAAGGGGGAAACCCAGAATCAAGTGTTCCGCGTGATTGAAGACACCCCCTCG
TCCAAGAATGCAAAGCACATCCAATAAAATAGCTGGATTATAACTCCTCTTCTTTCTCTGGGGGCCGTGG
GGTGGGAGCTGGGGCGAGAGGTGCCGTTGGCCCCCGTTACTTTTCCTCAAGCTTGGCATTCCGGTACTGT
TGGTAAAATGGAAGACGCCAAAAACATAAAGAAAGGCCCGGCGCCATTCTATCCTCTAGAGGATGGAACC
GCTGGAGAGCAACTGCATAAGGCTATGAAGAGATACGCCCTGGTTCCTGGAACAATTGCTTTTACAGATG
CACATATCGAGGTGAACATCACGTACGCGGAATACTTCGAAATGTCCGTTCGGTTGGCAGAAGCTATGAA
ACGATATGGGCTGAATACAAATCACAGAATCGTCGTATGCAGTGAAAACTCTCTTCAATTCTTTATGCCG
GTGTTGGGCGCGTTATTTATCGGAGTTGCAGTTGCGCCCGCGAACGACATTTATAATGAACGTGAATTGC
TCAACAGTATGAACATTTCGCAGCCTACCGTAGTGTTTGTTTCCAAAAAGGGGTTGCAAAAAATTTTGAA
CGTGCAAAAAAAATTACCAATAATCCAGAAAATTATTATCATGGATTCTAAAACGGATTACCAGGGATTT
CAGTCGATGTACACGTTCGTCACATCTCATCTACCTCCCGGTTTTAATGAATACGATTTTGTACCAAAGT
CCTTTGATCGTGACAAAAACATTGCACTGATAATGAATTCCTCTGGATCTAC
