[The description below was written by a language model from this plasmid's Addgene catalogue record.]
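Description:
LB556 (Bcl-2 from ATG to -170) is a luciferase reporter plasmid built on the pBluescript II KS+ (pBS II KS+) cloning backbone, listed at about 3 kb without the insert. It is propagated in E. coli under ampicillin selection. The catalogue gives the copy number as unknown, and no feature table is supplied, so the origin of replication and the exact layout of other backbone elements are not documented beyond what the backbone name implies.

The insert is a short, 162 bp fragment of the human BCL2 locus, described as running from the translation start codon (ATG) upstream to position -170 and containing P2, the promoter proximal to the BCL2 coding region. It was cloned by restriction digestion between a 5′ StyI site and a 3′ HindIII site, both of which are retained, and it can be sequenced from the flanking T7 and T3 primer sites of the backbone. A luciferase coding sequence is carried on the backbone downstream of the insert (recorded as a C-terminal fusion partner), so that luciferase output reports on the transcriptional activity of the BCL2 fragment. The type of luciferase is not stated.

Although catalogued as "bacterial expression", the design points to a promoter-reporter construct. The coordinate-based naming suggests it belongs to a deletion series for mapping regulatory elements in the BCL2 5′ region, here a minimal P2-containing segment, though the record does not state the intended cell type or assay.
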