Addgene plasmid #15383: LB556 (Bcl-2 from ATG to -170)
Depositing lab: Linda Boxer. Depositing organization: Stanford University.
Backbone
  Vector backbone: pBS II KS+
  Backbone size w/o insert (bp): 3000
  Vector type: Bacterial Expression, Luciferase
Growth in bacteria
  Bacterial resistance: Ampicillin, 100 μg/mL
  Growth temperature: 37°C
  Growth strain: DH5alpha
  Copy number: Unknown
Gene/Insert
  Gene/Insert name: B-cell lymphoma/leukemia-2 (alt name: Bcl-2)
  Species: H. sapiens (human)
  Insert size (bp): 162
  Mutation: Bcl-2 fragment from ATG to -170 with P2
  Entrez Gene: BCL2 (a.k.a. Bcl-2, PPP1R50)
  Tag / fusion protein: Luciferase (C terminal on backbone)
  Cloning method: Restriction Enzyme; 5′ cloning site Sty1 (not destroyed); 3′ cloning site HindIII (not destroyed)
  Sequencing primers: 5′ T7; 3′ T3
Terms and licenses: Academic/Nonprofit Terms; Industry Terms: Not Available to Industry
How to cite: LB556 (Bcl-2 from ATG to -170) was a gift from Linda Boxer (Addgene plasmid # 15383 ; http://n2t.net/addgene:15383 ; RRID:Addgene_15383)
